>Addgene plasmid #120313 | pEGFP-N1 Dynamin1 wt | depositor full sequence | sequence record 228353 | pEGFP-N1 Dynamin1 wt sequence 7319 bps
TAGTTATTAATAGTAATCAATTACGGGGTCATTAGTTCATAGCCCATATATGGAGTTCCGCGTTACATAA
CTTACGGTAAATGGCCCGCCTGGCTGACCGCCCAACGACCCCCGCCCATTGACGTCAATAATGACGTATG
TTCCCATAGTAACGCCAATAGGGACTTTCCATTGACGTCAATGGGTGGAGTATTTACGGTAAACTGCCCA
CTTGGCAGTACATCAAGTGTATCATATGCCAAGTACGCCCCCTATTGACGTCAATGACGGTAAATGGCCC
GCCTGGCATTATGCCCAGTACATGACCTTATGGGACTTTCCTACTTGGCAGTACATCTACGTATTAGTCA
TCGCTATTACCATGGTGATGCGGTTTTGGCAGTACATCAATGGGCGTGGATAGCGGTTTGACTCACGGGG
ATTTCCAAGTCTCCACCCCATTGACGTCAATGGGAGTTTGTTTTGGCACCAAAATCAACGGGACTTTCCA
AAATGTCGTAACAACTCCGCCCCATTGACGCAAATGGGCGGTAGGCGTGTACGGTGGGAGGTCTATATAA
GCAGAGCTGGTTTAGTGAACCGTCAGATCCGCTAGCGCTACCGGACTCAGATCCTGCCATGGGCAACCGC
GGCATGGAAGATCTCATCCCGCTGGTCAACCGGCTGCAAGACGCCTTCTCTGCCATCGGCCAGAACGCGG
ACCTCGACCTGCCGCAGATCGCTGTGGTGGGCGGCCAGAGCGCCGGCAAGAGCTCGGTGCTCGAGAATTT
CGTAGGCAGGGACTTCTTGCCTCGAGGATCTGGCATTGTTACCCGACGTCCCCTGGTCTTGCAGCTGGTC
AATGCAACCACAGAATATGCCGAGTTCCTGCACTGCAAGGGAAAGAAATTCACCGACTTCGAGGAGGTGC
GCCTTGAGATCGAGGCCGAGACCGACAGGGTCACCGGCACCAACAAGGGCATCTCGCCGGTGCCTATCAA
CCTCCGCGTCTACTCGCCGCACGTGCTGAACCTGACCCTGGTGGACCTGCCCGGAATGACCAAGGTCCCG
GTGGGGGACCAACCTCCCGACATCGAGTTCCAGATCCGAGACATGCTTATGCAGTTTGTCACCAAGGAGA
ACTGCCTCATCCTGGCCGTGTCCCCCGCCAACTCTGACCTGGCCAATTCTGACGCCCTCAAGGTCGCCAA
GGAGGTGGACCCCCAGGGCCAGCGCACCATCGGGGTCATCACCAAGCTGGACCTGATGGACGAGGGCACA
GATGCCCGTGATGTGCTGGAGAACAAGCTGCTCCCCCTGCGCAGAGGCTACATTGGAGTGGTGAACCGGA
GCCAGAAGGACATTGATGGCAAGAAGGACATTACCGCCGCCTTGGCTGCTGAACGAAAGTTCTTCCTCTC
CCATCCATCTTATCGCCACTTGGCTGACCGTATGGGCACGCCCTACCTGCAGAAGGTCCTCAATCAGCAA
CTGACGAACCACATCCGGGACACACTGCCGGGGCTGCGGAACAAGCTGCAGAGCCAGCTACTGTCCATTG
AGAAGGAGGTGGAGGAATACAAGAACTTCCGCCCTGATGACCCAGCTCGCAAGACCAAGGCCCTGCTGCA
GATGGTCCAGCAGTTTGCCGTAGACTTTGAGAAGCGCATTGAGGGCTCAGGAGATCAGATCGACACCTAC
GAACTGTCAGGGGGAGCCCGCATTAACCGAATCTTCCACGAGCGCTTCCCTTTCGAGCTGGTCAAGATGG
AGTTTGATGAGAAGGAACTCCGAAGGGAGATCAGCTATGCTATCAAGAATATCCATGGCATTAGAACGGG
GCTGTTTACCCCAGACATGGCCTTTGAGACCATTGTGAAAAAGCAGGTGAAGAAGATCCGAGAACCGTGT
CTCAAGTGTGTGGACATGGTTATCTCGGAGCTAATCAGCACCGTTAGACAGTGCACCAAGAAGCTCCAGC
AGTACCCGCGGCTACGGGAGGAGATGGAGCGCATCGTGACCACCCACATCCGGGAGCGCGAGGGCCGCAC
TAAGGAGCAGGTCATGCTTCTCATCGATATCGAGCTGGCTTACATGAACACCAACCATGAGGACTTCATA
GGCTTTGCCAATGCTCAGCAGAGGAGCAACCAGATGAACAAGAAGAAGACTTCAGGGAACCAGGATGAGA
TTCTGGTCATCCGCAAGGGCTGGCTGACTATCAATAATATTGGCATCATGAAAGGGGGCTCCAAGGAGTA
CTGGTTTGTGCTGACTGCTGAGAATCTGTCCTGGTACAAGGATGATGAGGAGAAAGAGAAGAAATACATG
CTGTCTGTGGACAACCTCAAGCTGCGGGACGTGGAGAAGGGCTTTATGTCGAGCAAGCATATCTTTGCCC
TCTTTAACACGGAGCAGAGGAATGTCTACAAGGATTATCGGCAGCTGGAGCTAGCCTGTGAGACACAGGA
GGAGGTGGACAGCTGGAAGGCCTCCTTCCTGAGGGCTGGCGTGTACCCTGAGCGTGTTGGGGACAAAGAG
AAAGCCAGCGAGACCGAGGAGAATGGCTCCGACAGCTTCATGCATTCCATGGACCCACAGCTGGAACGGC
AAGTGGAGACCATCCGGAATCTTGTGGACTCATACATGGCCATTGTCAACAAGACCGTGAGGGACCTCAT
GCCCAAGACCATCATGCACCTCATGATTAACAATACCAAGGAGTTCATCTTCTCGGAGCTGCTGGCCAAC
CTGTACTCGTGTGGGGACCAGAACACGCTGATGGAGGAGTCGGCGGAGCAGGCACAGCGGCGCGACGAGA
TGCTGCGCATGTACCACGCACTGAAGGAGGCGCTCAGCATCATCGGCAACATCAACACGACCACCGTCAG
CACGCCCATGCCCCCGCCCGTGGACGACTCCTGGCTGCAGGTGCAGAGCGTACCGGCCGGACGCAGGTCG
CCCACGTCCAGCCCCACGCCGCAGCGCCGAGCCCCCGCCGTGCCCCCAGCCCGGCCCGGGTCGCGGGGCC
CTGCTCCTGGGCCTCCGCCTGCTGGGTCCGCCCTGGGGGGGGCGCCCCCCGTGCCCTCCAGGCCGGGGGC
TTCCCCTGACCCTTTCGGCCCTCCCCCTCAGGTGCCCTCGCGCCCCAACCGCGCCCCGCCCGGGGTCCCC
AGCCGATCGGGTCAGGCAAGTCCATCCCGTCCTGAGAGCCCCAGGCCCCCCTTCGACAAGCTTCGAATTC
TGCAGTCGACGGTACCGCGGGCCCGGGATCCACCGGTCGCCACCATGGTGAGCAAGGGCGAGGAGCTGTT
CACCGGGGTGGTGCCCATCCTGGTCGAGCTGGACGGCGACGTAAACGGCCACAAGTTCAGCGTGTCCGGC
GAGGGCGAGGGCGATGCCACCTACGGCAAGCTGACCCTGAAGTTCATCTGCACCACCGGCAAGCTGCCCG
TGCCCTGGCCCACCCTCGTGACCACCCTGACCTACGGCGTGCAGTGCTTCAGCCGCTACCCCGACCACAT
GAAGCAGCACGACTTCTTCAAGTCCGCCATGCCCGAAGGCTACGTCCAGGAGCGCACCATCTTCTTCAAG
GACGACGGCAACTACAAGACCCGCGCCGAGGTGAAGTTCGAGGGCGACACCCTGGTGAACCGCATCGAGC
TGAAGGGCATCGACTTCAAGGAGGACGGCAACATCCTGGGGCACAAGCTGGAGTACAACTACAACAGCCA
CAACGTCTATATCATGGCCGACAAGCAGAAGAACGGCATCAAGGTGAACTTCAAGATCCGCCACAACATC
GAGGACGGCAGCGTGCAGCTCGCCGACCACTACCAGCAGAACACCCCCATCGGCGACGGCCCCGTGCTGC
TGCCCGACAACCACTACCTGAGCACCCAGTCCGCCCTGAGCAAAGACCCCAACGAGAAGCGCGATCACAT
GGTCCTGCTGGAGTTCGTGACCGCCGCCGGGATCACTCTCGGCATGGACGAGCTGTACAAGTAAAGCGGC
CGCGACTCTAGATCATAATCAGCCATACCACATTTGTAGAGGTTTTACTTGCTTTAAAAAACCTCCCACA
CCTCCCCCTGAACCTGAAACATAAAATGAATGCAATTGTTGTTGTTAACTTGTTTATTGCAGCTTATAAT
GGTTACAAATAAAGCAATAGCATCACAAATTTCACAAATAAAGCATTTTTTTCACTGCATTCTAGTTGTG
GTTTGTCCAAACTCATCAATGTATCTTAAGGCGTAAATTGTAAGCGTTAATATTTTGTTAAAATTCGCGT
TAAATTTTTGTTAAATCAGCTCATTTTTTAACCAATAGGCCGAAATCGGCAAAATCCCTTATAAATCAAA
AGAATAGACCGAGATAGGGT
[37 nt withheld, positions 4361-4397]
AAAGAACGTGGACTCCAACGTCAAAGG
[49 nt withheld, positions 4425-4473]
T
[91 nt withheld, positions 4475-4565]
G
[124 nt withheld, positions 4567-4690]
CAGGTGGCACTTTTCGGGGAAATGTGCGCGGAACCCCTATTTGTTTATTTTTCTAAATACATTCAAATAT
GTATCCGCTCATGAGACAATAACCCTGATAAATGCTTCAATAATATTGAAAAAGGAAGAGTCCTGAGGCG
GAAAGAACCAGCTGTGGAATGTGTGTCAGTTAGGGTGTGGAAAGTCCCCAGGCTCCCCAGCAGGCAGAAG
TATGCAAAGCATGCATCTCAATTAGTCAGCAACCAGGTGTGGAAAGTCCCCAGGCTCCCCAGCAGGCAGA
AGTATGCAAAGCATGCATCTCAATTAGTCAGCAACCATAGTCCCGCCCCTAACTCCGCCCATCCCGCCCC
TAACTCCGCCCAGTTCCGCCCATTCTCCGCCCCATGGCTGACTAATTTTTTTTATTTATGCAGAGGCCGA
GGCCGCCTCGGCCTCTGAGCTATTCCAGAAGTAGTGAGGAGGCTTTTTTGGAGGCCTAGGCTTTTGCAAA
GATCGATCAAGAGACAGGATGAGGATCGTTTCGCATGATTGAACAAGATGGATTGCACGCAGGTTCTCCG
GCCGCTTGGGTGGAGAGGCTATTCGGCTATGACTGGGCACAACAGACAATCGGCTGCTCTGATGCCGCCG
TGTTCCGGCTGTCAGCGCAGGGGCGCCCGGTTCTTTTTGTCAAGACCGACCTGTCCGGTGCCCTGAATGA
ACTGCAAGACGAGGCAGCGCGGCTATCGTGGCTGGCCACGACGGGCGTTCCTTGCGCAGCTGTGCTCGAC
GTTGTCACTGAAGCGGGAAGGGACTGGCTGCTATTGGGCGAAGTGCCGGGGCAGGATCTCCTGTCATCTC
ACCTTGCTCCTGCCGAGAAAGTATCCATCATGGCTGATGCAATGCGGCGGCTGCATACGCTTGATCCGGC
TACCTGCCCATTCGACCACCAAGCGAAACATCGCATCGAGCGAGCACGTACTCGGATGGAAGCCGGTCTT
GTCGATCAGGATGATCTGGACGAAGAGCATCAGGGGCTCGCGCCAGCCGAACTGTTCGCCAGGCTCAAGG
CGAGCATGCCCGACGGCGAGGATCTCGTCGTGACCCATGGCGATGCCTGCTTGCCGAATATCATGGTGGA
AAATGGCCGCTTTTCTGGATTCATCGACTGTGGCCGGCTGGGTGTGGCGGACCGCTATCAGGACATAGCG
TTGGCTACCCGTGATATTGCTGAAGAGCTTGGCGGCGAATGGGCTGACCGCTTCCTCGTGCTTTACGGTA
TCGCCGCTCCCGATTCGCAGCGCATCGCCTTCTATCGCCTTCTTGACGAGTTCTTCTGAGCGGGACTCTG
GGGTTCGAAATGACCGACCAAGCGACGCCCAACCTGCCATCACGAGATTTCGATTCCACCGCCGCCTTCT
ATGAAAGGTTGGGCTTCGGAATCGTTTTCCGGGACGCCGGCTGGATGATCCTCCAGCGCGGGGATCTCAT
GCTGGAGTTCTTCGCCCACCCTAGGGGGAGGCTAACTGAAACACGGAAGGAGACAATACCGGAAGGAACC
CGCGCTATGACGGCAATAAAAAGACAGAATAAAACGCACGGTGTTGGGTCGTTTGTTCATAAACGCGGGG
TTCGGTCCCAGGGCTGGCACTCTGTCGATACCCCACCGAGACCCCATTGGGGCCAATACGCCCGCGTTTC
TTCCTTTTCCCCACCCCACCCCCCAAGTTCGGGTGAAGGCCCAGGGCTCGCAGCCAACGTCGGGGCGGCA
GGCCCTGCCATAGCCTCAGGTTACTCATATATACTTTAGATTGATTTAAAACTTCATTTTTAATTTAAAA
GGATCTAGGTGAAGATCCTTTTTGATAATCTCATGACCAAAATCCCTTAACGTGAGTTTTCGTTCCACTG
AGCGTCAGACCCCGTAGAAAAGATCAAAGGATCTTCTTGAGATCCTTTTTTTCTGCGCGTAATCTGCTGC
TTGCAAACAAAAAAACCACCGCTACCAGCGGTGGTTTGTTTGCCGGATCAAGAGCTACCAACTCTTTTTC
CGAAGGTAACTGGCTTCAGCAGAGCGCAGATACCAAATACTGTCCTTCTAGTGTAGCCGTAGTTAGGCCA
CCACTTCAAGAACTCTGTAGCACCGCCTACATACCTCGCTCTGCTAATCCTGTTACCAGTGGCTGCTGCC
AGTGGCGATAAGTCGTGTCTTACCGGGTTGGACTCAAGACGATAGTTACCGGATAAGGCGCAGCGGTCGG
GCTGAACGGGGGGTTCGTGCACACAGCCCAGCTTGGAGCGAACGACCTACACCGAACTGAGATACCTACA
GCGTGAGCTATGAGAAAGCGCCACGCTTCCCGAAGGGAGAAAGGCGGACAGGTATCCGGTAAGCGGCAGG
GTCGGAACAGGAGAGCGCACGAGGGAGCTTCCAGGGGGAAACGCCTGGTATCTTTATAGTCCTGTCGGGT
TTCGCCACCTCTGACTTGAGCGTCGATTTTTGTGATGCTCGTCAGGGGGGCGGAGCCTATGGAAAAACGC
CAGCAACGCGGCCTTTTTACGGTTCCTGGCCTTTTGCTGGCCTTTTGCTCACATGTTCTTTCCTGCGTTA
TCCCCTGATTCTGTGGATAACCGTATTACCGCCATGCAT
Features (pLannotate 1.2.2; 16 found; start..end, strand, type, name):
     61..364     +  enhancer       CMV enhancer: human cytomegalovirus immediate early enhancer
    365..568     +  promoter       CMV promoter: human cytomegalovirus (CMV) immediate early promoter
    591..613     +  misc_feature   MCS (fragment): multiple cloning site
    619..3207    +  CDS            DNM1: DYN1_HUMAN - Also known as DNM. Experimental evidence at protein level: Swiss-Prot protein existence level 1. Microtubule-associated force-producing protein involved in producing microtubule bundles and able to bind and hydrolyze GTP. Most probably involved in vesicular trafficking processes. Involved in receptor-mediated endocytosis. From Homo sapiens (Human).
   3207..3251    +  misc_feature   MCS (fragment): multiple cloning site
   3265..3984    +  CDS            EGFP: the original enhanced GFP (Yang et al., 1996) mammalian codon-optimized
   4001..4084    +  CDS            large T antigen (fragment): large T antigen from SV40 (simian virus 40)
   4107..4228    +  polyA_signal   SV40 poly(A) signal: SV40 polyadenylation signal
   4262..4690    -  rep_origin     f1 ori (sequence partly withheld): f1 bacteriophage origin of replication; arrow indicates direction of (+) strand synthesis
   4717..4821    +  promoter       AmpR promoter: bla
   4823..5180    +  promoter       SV40 promoter: SV40 enhancer and early promoter
   5215..6009    +  CDS            NeoR/KanR: aminoglycoside phosphotransferase from Tn5; aph(3')-II (or nptII); confers resistance to neomycin, kanamycin, and G418 (Geneticin®)
   6030..6182    +  CDS            ble (fragment): BLE_KLEPN - Experimental evidence at protein level: Swiss-Prot protein existence level 1. Binding protein with a strong affinity to the bleomycin family of antibiotics. Binds to CL990; an antimitotic-antibiotic compound. From Klebsiella pneumoniae.
   6241..6288    +  polyA_signal   HSV TK poly(A) signal: herpes simplex virus thymidine kinase polyadenylation signal (Cole and Stacy, 1985)
   6379..6395    -  polyA_signal   bGH poly(A) signal (fragment): bovine growth hormone polyadenylation signal
   6617..7205    +  rep_origin     ori: high-copy-number ColE1/pMB1/pBR322/pUC origin of replication
