>Addgene plasmid #120313 | pEGFP-N1 Dynamin1 wt | addgene full sequence | sequence record 232532 | Addgene NGS Result
CCGTATTACCGCCATGCATTAGTTATTAATAGTAATCAATTACGGGGTCATTAGTTCATAGCCCATATAT
GGAGTTCCGCGTTACATAACTTACGGTAAATGGCCCGCCTGGCTGACCGCCCAACGACCCCCGCCCATTG
ACGTCAATAATGACGTATGTTCCCATAGTAACGCCAATAGGGACTTTCCATTGACGTCAATGGGTGGAGT
ATTTACGGTAAACTGCCCACTTGGCAGTACATCAAGTGTATCATATGCCAAGTACGCCCCCTATTGACGT
CAATGACGGTAAATGGCCCGCCTGGCATTATGCCCAGTACATGACCTTATGGGACTTTCCTACTTGGCAG
TACATCTACGTATTAGTCATCGCTATTACCATGGTGATGCGGTTTTGGCAGTACATCAATGGGCGTGGAT
AGCGGTTTGACTCACGGGGATTTCCAAGTCTCCACCCCATTGACGTCAATGGGAGTTTGTTTTGGCACCA
AAATCAACGGGACTTTCCAAAATGTCGTAACAACTCCGCCCCATTGACGCAAATGGGCGGTAGGCGTGTA
CGGTGGGAGGTCTATATAAGCAGAGCTGGTTTAGTGAACCGTCAGATCCGCTAGCGCTACCGGACTCAGA
TCCTGCCATGGGCAACCGCGGCATGGAAGATCTCATCCCGCTGGTCAACCGGCTGCAAGACGCCTTCTCT
GCCATCGGCCAGAACGCGGACCTCGACCTGCCGCAGATCGCTGTGGTGGGCGGCCAGAGCGCCGGCAAGA
GCTCGGTGCTCGAGAATTTCGTAGGCAGGGACTTCTTGCCTCGAGGATCTGGCATTGTTACCCGACGTCC
CCTGGTCTTGCAGCTGGTCAATGCAACCACAGAATATGCCGAGTTCCTGCACTGCAAGGGAAAGAAATTC
ACCGACTTCGAGGAGGTGCGCCTTGAGATCGAGGCCGAGACCGACAGGGTCACCGGCACCAACAAGGGCA
TCTCGCCGGTGCCTATCAACCTCCGCGTCTACTCGCCGCACGTGCTGAACCTGACCCTGGTGGACCTGCC
CGGAATGACCAAGGTCCCGGTGGGGGACCAACCTCCCGACATCGAGTTCCAGATCCGAGACATGCTTATG
CAGTTTGTCACCAAGGAGAACTGCCTCATCCTGGCCGTGTCCCCCGCCAACTCTGACCTGGCCAATTCTG
ACGCCCTCAAGGTCGCCAAGGAGGTGGACCCCCAGGGCCAGCGCACCATCGGGGTCATCACCAAGCTGGA
CCTGATGGACGAGGGCACAGATGCCCGTGATGTGCTGGAGAACAAGCTGCTCCCCCTGCGCAGAGGCTAC
ATTGGAGTGGTGAACCGGAGCCAGAAGGACATTGATGGCAAGAAGGACATTACCGCCGCCTTGGCTGCTG
AACGAAAGTTCTTCCTCTCCCATCCATCTTATCGCCACTTGGCTGACCGTATGGGCACGCCCTACCTGCA
GAAGGTCCTCAATCAGCAACTGACGAACCACATCCGGGACACACTGCCGGGGCTGCGGAACAAGCTGCAG
AGCCAGCTACTGTCCATTGAGAAGGAGGTGGAGGAATACAAGAACTTCCGCCCTGATGACCCAGCTCGCA
AGACCAAGGCCCTGCTGCAGATGGTCCAGCAGTTTGCCGTAGACTTTGAGAAGCGCATTGAGGGCTCAGG
AGATCAGATCGACACCTACGAACTGTCAGGGGGAGCCCGCATTAACCGAATCTTCCACGAGCGCTTCCCT
TTCGAGCTGGTCAAGATGGAGTTTGATGAGAAGGAACTCCGAAGGGAGATCAGCTATGCTATCAAGAATA
TCCATGGCATTAGAACGGGGCTGTTTACCCCAGACATGGCCTTTGAGACCATTGTGAAAAAGCAGGTGAA
GAAGATCCGAGAACCGTGTCTCAAGTGTGTGGACATGGTTATCTCGGAGCTAATCAGCACCGTTAGACAG
TGCACCAAGAAGCTCCAGCAGTACCCGCGGCTACGGGAGGAGATGGAGCGCATCGTGACCACCCACATCC
GGGAGCGCGAGGGCCGCACTAAGGAGCAGGTCATGCTTCTCATCGATATCGAGCTGGCTTACATGAACAC
CAACCATGAGGACTTCATAGGCTTTGCCAATGCTCAGCAGAGGAGCAACCAGATGAACAAGAAGAAGACT
TCAGGGAACCAGGATGAGATTCTGGTCATCCGCAAGGGCTGGCTGACTATCAATAATATTGGCATCATGA
AAGGGGGCTCCAAGGAGTACTGGTTTGTGCTGACTGCTGAGAATCTGTCCTGGTACAAGGATGATGAGGA
GAAAGAGAAGAAATACATGCTGTCTGTGGACAACCTCAAGCTGCGGGACGTGGAGAAGGGCTTTATGTCG
AGCAAGCATATCTTTGCCCTCTTTAACACGGAGCAGAGGAATGTCTACAAGGATTATCGGCAGCTGGAGC
TAGCCTGTGAGACACAGGAGGAGGTGGACAGCTGGAAGGCCTCCTTCCTGAGGGCTGGCGTGTACCCTGA
GCGTGTTGGGGACAAAGAGAAAGCCAGCGAGACCGAGGAGAATGGCTCCGACAGCTTCATGCATTCCATG
GACCCACAGCTGGAACGGCAAGTGGAGACCATCCGGAATCTTGTGGACTCATACATGGCCATTGTCAACA
AGACCGTGAGGGACCTCATGCCCAAGACCATCATGCACCTCATGATTAACAATACCAAGGAGTTCATCTT
CTCGGAGCTGCTGGCCAACCTGTACTCGTGTGGGGACCAGAACACGCTGATGGAGGAGTCGGCGGAGCAG
GCACAGCGGCGCGACGAGATGCTGCGCATGTACCACGCACTGAAGGAGGCGCTCAGCATCATCGGCAACA
TCAACACGACCACCGTCAGCACGCCCATGCCCCCGCCCGTGGACGACTCCTGGCTGCAGGTGCAGAGCGT
ACCGGCCGGACGCAGGTCGCCCACGTCCAGCCCCACGCCGCAGCGCCGAGCCCCCGCCGTGCCCCCAGCC
CGGCCCGGGTCGCGGGGCCCTGCTCCTGGGCCTCCGCCTGCTGGGTCCGCCCTGGGGGGGGCGCCCCCCG
TGCCCTCCAGGCCGGGGGCTTCCCCTGACCCTTTCGGCCCTCCCCCTCAGGTGCCCTCGCGCCCCAACCG
CGCCCCGCCCGGGGTCCCCAGCCGATCGGGTCAGGCAAGTCCATCCCGTCCTGAGAGCCCCAGGCCCCCC
TTCGACAAGCTTCGAATTCTGCAGTCGACGGTACCGCGGGCCCGGGATCCACCGGTCGCCACCATGGTGA
GCAAGGGCGAGGAGCTGTTCACCGGGGTGGTGCCCATCCTGGTCGAGCTGGACGGCGACGTAAACGGCCA
CAAGTTCAGCGTGTCCGGCGAGGGCGAGGGCGATGCCACCTACGGCAAGCTGACCCTGAAGTTCATCTGC
ACCACCGGCAAGCTGCCCGTGCCCTGGCCCACCCTCGTGACCACCCTGACCTACGGCGTGCAGTGCTTCA
GCCGCTACCCCGACCACATGAAGCAGCACGACTTCTTCAAGTCCGCCATGCCCGAAGGCTACGTCCAGGA
GCGCACCATCTTCTTCAAGGACGACGGCAACTACAAGACCCGCGCCGAGGTGAAGTTCGAGGGCGACACC
CTGGTGAACCGCATCGAGCTGAAGGGCATCGACTTCAAGGAGGACGGCAACATCCTGGGGCACAAGCTGG
AGTACAACTACAACAGCCACAACGTCTATATCATGGCCGACAAGCAGAAGAACGGCATCAAGGTGAACTT
CAAGATCCGCCACAACATCGAGGACGGCAGCGTGCAGCTCGCCGACCACTACCAGCAGAACACCCCCATC
GGCGACGGCCCCGTGCTGCTGCCCGACAACCACTACCTGAGCACCCAGTCCGCCCTGAGCAAAGACCCCA
ACGAGAAGCGCGATCACATGGTCCTGCTGGAGTTCGTGACCGCCGCCGGGATCACTCTCGGCATGGACGA
GCTGTACAAGTAAAGCGGCCGCGACTCTAGATCATAATCAGCCATACCACATTTGTAGAGGTTTTACTTG
CTTTAAAAAACCTCCCACACCTCCCCCTGAACCTGAAACATAAAATGAATGCAATTGTTGTTGTTAACTT
GTTTATTGCAGCTTATAATGGTTACAAATAAAGCAATAGCATCACAAATTTCACAAATAAAGCATTTTTT
TCACTGCATTCTAGTTGTGGTTTGTCCAAACTCATCAATGTATCTTAAGGCGTAAATTGTAAGCGTTAAT
ATTTTGTTAAAATTCGCGTTAAATTTTTGTTAAATCAGCTCATTTTTTAACCAATAGGCCGAAATCGGCA
AAATCCCTTATAAATCAAAAGAATAGACCGAGATAGGGT
[37 nt withheld, positions 4380-4416]
AAAGAACGTGGACTCCAACGTCAAAGG
[49 nt withheld, positions 4444-4492]
T
[91 nt withheld, positions 4494-4584]
G
[124 nt withheld, positions 4586-4709]
CAGGTGGCACTTTTCGGGGAAATGTGCGCGGAACCCCTATTTGTTTATTTTTCTAAATACATTCAAATAT
GTATCCGCTCATGAGACAATAACCCTGATAAATGCTTCAATAATATTGAAAAAGGAAGAGTCCTGAGGCG
GAAAGAACCAGCTGTGGAATGTGTGTCAGTTAGGGTGTGGAAAGTCCCCAGGCTCCCCAGCAGGCAGAAG
TATGCAAAGCATGCATCTCAATTAGTCAGCAACCAGGTGTGGAAAGTCCCCAGGCTCCCCAGCAGGCAGA
AGTATGCAAAGCATGCATCTCAATTAGTCAGCAACCATAGTCCCGCCCCTAACTCCGCCCATCCCGCCCC
TAACTCCGCCCAGTTCCGCCCATTCTCCGCCCCATGGCTGACTAATTTTTTTTATTTATGCAGAGGCCGA
GGCCGCCTCGGCCTCTGAGCTATTCCAGAAGTAGTGAGGAGGCTTTTTTGGAGGCCTAGGCTTTTGCAAA
GATCGATCAAGAGACAGGATGAGGATCGTTTCGCATGATTGAACAAGATGGATTGCACGCAGGTTCTCCG
GCCGCTTGGGTGGAGAGGCTATTCGGCTATGACTGGGCACAACAGACAATCGGCTGCTCTGATGCCGCCG
TGTTCCGGCTGTCAGCGCAGGGGCGCCCGGTTCTTTTTGTCAAGACCGACCTGTCCGGTGCCCTGAATGA
ACTGCAAGACGAGGCAGCGCGGCTATCGTGGCTGGCCACGACGGGCGTTCCTTGCGCAGCTGTGCTCGAC
GTTGTCACTGAAGCGGGAAGGGACTGGCTGCTATTGGGCGAAGTGCCGGGGCAGGATCTCCTGTCATCTC
ACCTTGCTCCTGCCGAGAAAGTATCCATCATGGCTGATGCAATGCGGCGGCTGCATACGCTTGATCCGGC
TACCTGCCCATTCGACCACCAAGCGAAACATCGCATCGAGCGAGCACGTACTCGGATGGAAGCCGGTCTT
GTCGATCAGGATGATCTGGACGAAGAGCATCAGGGGCTCGCGCCAGCCGAACTGTTCGCCAGGCTCAAGG
CGAGCATGCCCGACGGCGAGGATCTCGTCGTGACCCATGGCGATGCCTGCTTGCCGAATATCATGGTGGA
AAATGGCCGCTTTTCTGGATTCATCGACTGTGGCCGGCTGGGTGTGGCGGACCGCTATCAGGACATAGCG
TTGGCTACCCGTGATATTGCTGAAGAGCTTGGCGGCGAATGGGCTGACCGCTTCCTCGTGCTTTACGGTA
TCGCCGCTCCCGATTCGCAGCGCATCGCCTTCTATCGCCTTCTTGACGAGTTCTTCTGAGCGGGACTCTG
GGGTTCGAAATGACCGACCAAGCGACGCCCAACCTGCCATCACGAGATTTCGATTCCACCGCCGCCTTCT
ATGAAAGGTTGGGCTTCGGAATCGTTTTCCGGGACGCCGGCTGGATGATCCTCCAGCGCGGGGATCTCAT
GCTGGAGTTCTTCGCCCACCCTAGGGGGAGGCTAACTGAAACACGGAAGGAGACAATACCGGAAGGAACC
CGCGCTATGACGGCAATAAAAAGACAGAATAAAACGCACGGTGTTGGGTCGTTTGTTCATAAACGCGGGG
TTCGGTCCCAGGGCTGGCACTCTGTCGATACCCCACCGAGACCCCATTGGGGCCAATACGCCCGCGTTTC
TTCCTTTTCCCCACCCCACCCCCCAAGTTCGGGTGAAGGCCCAGGGCTCGCAGCCAACGTCGGGGCGGCA
GGCCCTGCCATAGCCTCAGGTTACTCATATATACTTTAGATTGATTTAAAACTTCATTTTTAATTTAAAA
GGATCTAGGTGAAGATCCTTTTTGATAATCTCATGACCAAAATCCCTTAACGTGAGTTTTCGTTCCACTG
AGCGTCAGACCCCGTAGAAAAGATCAAAGGATCTTCTTGAGATCCTTTTTTTCTGCGCGTAATCTGCTGC
TTGCAAACAAAAAAACCACCGCTACCAGCGGTGGTTTGTTTGCCGGATCAAGAGCTACCAACTCTTTTTC
CGAAGGTAACTGGCTTCAGCAGAGCGCAGATACCAAATACTGTTCTTCTAGTGTAGCCGTAGTTAGGCCA
CCACTTCAAGAACTCTGTAGCACCGCCTACATACCTCGCTCTGCTAATCCTGTTACCAGTGGCTGCTGCC
AGTGGCGATAAGTCGTGTCTTACCGGGTTGGACTCAAGACGATAGTTACCGGATAAGGCGCAGCGGTCGG
GCTGAACGGGGGGTTCGTGCACACAGCCCAGCTTGGAGCGAACGACCTACACCGAACTGAGATACCTACA
GCGTGAGCTATGAGAAAGCGCCACGCTTCCCGAAGGGAGAAAGGCGGACAGGTATCCGGTAAGCGGCAGG
GTCGGAACAGGAGAGCGCACGAGGGAGCTTCCAGGGGGAAACGCCTGGTATCTTTATAGTCCTGTCGGGT
TTCGCCACCTCTGACTTGAGCGTCGATTTTTGTGATGCTCGTCAGGGGGGCGGAGCCTATGGAAAAACGC
CAGCAACGCGGCCTTTTTACGGTTCCTGGCCTTTTGCTGGCCTTTTGCTCACATGTTCTTTCCTGCGTTA
TCCCCTGATTCTGTGGATAA
Features (pLannotate 1.2.2; 16 found; start..end, strand, type, name):
     80..383     +  enhancer       CMV enhancer: human cytomegalovirus immediate early enhancer
    384..587     +  promoter       CMV promoter: human cytomegalovirus (CMV) immediate early promoter
    610..632     +  misc_feature   MCS (fragment): multiple cloning site
    638..3226    +  CDS            DNM1: DYN1_HUMAN - Also known as DNM. Experimental evidence at protein level: Swiss-Prot protein existence level 1. Microtubule-associated force-producing protein involved in producing microtubule bundles and able to bind and hydrolyze GTP. Most probably involved in vesicular trafficking processes. Involved in receptor-mediated endocytosis. From Homo sapiens (Human).
   3226..3270    +  misc_feature   MCS (fragment): multiple cloning site
   3284..4003    +  CDS            EGFP: the original enhanced GFP (Yang et al., 1996) mammalian codon-optimized
   4020..4103    +  CDS            large T antigen (fragment): large T antigen from SV40 (simian virus 40)
   4126..4247    +  polyA_signal   SV40 poly(A) signal: SV40 polyadenylation signal
   4281..4709    -  rep_origin     f1 ori (sequence partly withheld): f1 bacteriophage origin of replication; arrow indicates direction of (+) strand synthesis
   4736..4840    +  promoter       AmpR promoter: bla
   4842..5199    +  promoter       SV40 promoter: SV40 enhancer and early promoter
   5234..6028    +  CDS            NeoR/KanR: aminoglycoside phosphotransferase from Tn5; aph(3')-II (or nptII); confers resistance to neomycin, kanamycin, and G418 (Geneticin®)
   6049..6201    +  CDS            ble (fragment): BLE_KLEPN - Experimental evidence at protein level: Swiss-Prot protein existence level 1. Binding protein with a strong affinity to the bleomycin family of antibiotics. Binds to CL990; an antimitotic-antibiotic compound. From Klebsiella pneumoniae.
   6260..6307    +  polyA_signal   HSV TK poly(A) signal: herpes simplex virus thymidine kinase polyadenylation signal (Cole and Stacy, 1985)
   6398..6414    -  polyA_signal   bGH poly(A) signal (fragment): bovine growth hormone polyadenylation signal
   6636..7224    +  rep_origin     ori: high-copy-number ColE1/pMB1/pBR322/pUC origin of replication
