[The description below was written by a language model from this plasmid's Addgene catalogue record and pLannotate feature annotations shown in this document.]
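Description:
pEGFP-N1 Dynamin1 wt is a 7,319 bp mammalian expression plasmid built on the Clontech pEGFP-N1 backbone and carrying wild-type human dynamin 1 (DNM1) fused at its C terminus to EGFP. The DNM1 coding sequence sits between remnants of the multiple cloning site, directly downstream of the human cytomegalovirus immediate early enhancer and promoter. It is followed by a short linker derived from the cloning site and then by the mammalian codon-optimized EGFP open reading frame, so that one transcript encodes a dynamin–EGFP fusion. The SV40 polyadenylation signal terminates this transcript. How the insert was cloned is not recorded.

In bacteria the plasmid replicates at high copy from a ColE1/pUC-type origin and is selected with kanamycin. The same Tn5 aminoglycoside phosphotransferase gene (NeoR/KanR) serves both hosts: a bacterial bla-type promoter drives it in E. coli, and the adjacent SV40 enhancer/early promoter drives it in mammalian cells, where it confers G418 resistance for stable line selection, with an HSV TK polyadenylation signal downstream. An f1 phage origin is also present and would allow single-stranded DNA production. The small large T antigen, ble and bGH poly(A) annotations are fragments, most likely incidental matches in backbone sequence rather than functional elements. The depositor's sequence and the repository's sequencing result have the same length and identical feature sets, differing only in the numbering start point.

Dynamin 1 is a GTPase involved in vesicle trafficking and receptor-mediated endocytosis. This construct is used to express a fluorescently tagged wild-type form in mammalian cells, for example to visualize its localization. It was deposited with a study of the dynamin polymer assembled on lipid membranes.
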