Addgene plasmid #120313: pEGFP-N1 Dynamin1 wt
Purpose: Mammalian expression plasmid of GFP-tagged Dynamin protein.
Depositing lab: Justin Taraska. Depositing organization: National Heart, Lung, and Blood Institute (NHLBI). Publication: Cryo-EM of the dynamin polymer assembled on lipid membrane. Kong L, Sochacki KA, Wang H, Fang S, Canagarajah B, Kehr AD, Rice WJ, Strub MP, Taraska JW, Hinshaw JE. Nature. 2018 Aug;560(7717):258-262. doi: 10.1038/s41586-018-0378-6. Epub 2018 Aug 1. PubMed 30069048.
Backbone
  Vector backbone: pEGFP-N1
  Backbone manufacturer: Clontech
  Vector type: Mammalian Expression
Growth in bacteria
  Bacterial resistance: Kanamycin, 50 μg/mL
  Growth temperature: 37°C
  Growth strain: DH5alpha
  Copy number: High Copy
Gene/Insert
  Gene/Insert name: Dynamin1
  Species: H. sapiens (human)
  Entrez Gene: DNM1 (a.k.a. DEE31, DNM, EIEE31)
  Promoter: CMV
  Tag / fusion protein: EGFP (C terminal on backbone)
  Cloning method: Unknown
  Sequencing primers: 5′ CMV-F; 3′ SV40-pArev
Terms and licenses: Academic/Nonprofit Terms; Industry Terms: Not Available to Industry
How to cite: pEGFP-N1 Dynamin1 wt was a gift from Justin Taraska (Addgene plasmid # 120313 ; http://n2t.net/addgene:120313 ; RRID:Addgene_120313)
