>Addgene plasmid #120313 | pEGFP-N1 Dynamin1 wt | depositor partial sequence | sequence record 228355 | hDynamin1 wt
ATGGGCAACCGCGGCATGGAAGATCTCATCCCGCTGGTCAACCGGCTGCAAGACGCCTTCTCTGCCATCG
GCCAGAACGCGGACCTCGACCTGCCGCAGATCGCTGTGGTGGGCGGCCAGAGCGCCGGCAAGAGCTCGGT
GCTCGAGAATTTCGTAGGCAGGGACTTCTTGCCTCGAGGATCTGGCATTGTTACCCGACGTCCCCTGGTC
TTGCAGCTGGTCAATGCAACCACAGAATATGCCGAGTTCCTGCACTGCAAGGGAAAGAAATTCACCGACT
TCGAGGAGGTGCGCCTTGAGATCGAGGCCGAGACCGACAGGGTCACCGGCACCAACAAGGGCATCTCGCC
GGTGCCTATCAACCTCCGCGTCTACTCGCCGCACGTGCTGAACCTGACCCTGGTGGACCTGCCCGGAATG
ACCAAGGTCCCGGTGGGGGACCAACCTCCCGACATCGAGTTCCAGATCCGAGACATGCTTATGCAGTTTG
TCACCAAGGAGAACTGCCTCATCCTGGCCGTGTCCCCCGCCAACTCTGACCTGGCCAATTCTGACGCCCT
CAAGGTCGCCAAGGAGGTGGACCCCCAGGGCCAGCGCACCATCGGGGTCATCACCAAGCTGGACCTGATG
GACGAGGGCACAGATGCCCGTGATGTGCTGGAGAACAAGCTGCTCCCCCTGCGCAGAGGCTACATTGGAG
TGGTGAACCGGAGCCAGAAGGACATTGATGGCAAGAAGGACATTACCGCCGCCTTGGCTGCTGAACGAAA
GTTCTTCCTCTCCCATCCATCTTATCGCCACTTGGCTGACCGTATGGGCACGCCCTACCTGCAGAAGGTC
CTCAATCAGCAACTGACGAACCACATCCGGGACACACTGCCGGGGCTGCGGAACAAGCTGCAGAGCCAGC
TACTGTCCATTGAGAAGGAGGTGGAGGAATACAAGAACTTCCGCCCTGATGACCCAGCTCGCAAGACCAA
GGCCCTGCTGCAGATGGTCCAGCAGTTTGCCGTAGACTTTGAGAAGCGCATTGAGGGCTCAGGAGATCAG
ATCGACACCTACGAACTGTCAGGGGGAGCCCGCATTAACCGAATCTTCCACGAGCGCTTCCCTTTCGAGC
TGGTCAAGATGGAGTTTGATGAGAAGGAACTCCGAAGGGAGATCAGCTATGCTATCAAGAATATCCATGG
CATTAGAACGGGGCTGTTTACCCCAGACATGGCCTTTGAGACCATTGTGAAAAAGCAGGTGAAGAAGATC
CGAGAACCGTGTCTCAAGTGTGTGGACATGGTTATCTCGGAGCTAATCAGCACCGTTAGACAGTGCACCA
AGAAGCTCCAGCAGTACCCGCGGCTACGGGAGGAGATGGAGCGCATCGTGACCACCCACATCCGGGAGCG
CGAGGGCCGCACTAAGGAGCAGGTCATGCTTCTCATCGATATCGAGCTGGCTTACATGAACACCAACCAT
GAGGACTTCATAGGCTTTGCCAATGCTCAGCAGAGGAGCAACCAGATGAACAAGAAGAAGACTTCAGGGA
ACCAGGATGAGATTCTGGTCATCCGCAAGGGCTGGCTGACTATCAATAATATTGGCATCATGAAAGGGGG
CTCCAAGGAGTACTGGTTTGTGCTGACTGCTGAGAATCTGTCCTGGTACAAGGATGATGAGGAGAAAGAG
AAGAAATACATGCTGTCTGTGGACAACCTCAAGCTGCGGGACGTGGAGAAGGGCTTTATGTCGAGCAAGC
ATATCTTTGCCCTCTTTAACACGGAGCAGAGGAATGTCTACAAGGATTATCGGCAGCTGGAGCTAGCCTG
TGAGACACAGGAGGAGGTGGACAGCTGGAAGGCCTCCTTCCTGAGGGCTGGCGTGTACCCTGAGCGTGTT
GGGGACAAAGAGAAAGCCAGCGAGACCGAGGAGAATGGCTCCGACAGCTTCATGCATTCCATGGACCCAC
AGCTGGAACGGCAAGTGGAGACCATCCGGAATCTTGTGGACTCATACATGGCCATTGTCAACAAGACCGT
GAGGGACCTCATGCCCAAGACCATCATGCACCTCATGATTAACAATACCAAGGAGTTCATCTTCTCGGAG
CTGCTGGCCAACCTGTACTCGTGTGGGGACCAGAACACGCTGATGGAGGAGTCGGCGGAGCAGGCACAGC
GGCGCGACGAGATGCTGCGCATGTACCACGCACTGAAGGAGGCGCTCAGCATCATCGGCAACATCAACAC
GACCACCGTCAGCACGCCCATGCCCCCGCCCGTGGACGACTCCTGGCTGCAGGTGCAGAGCGTACCGGCC
GGACGCAGGTCGCCCACGTCCAGCCCCACGCCGCAGCGCCGAGCCCCCGCCGTGCCCCCAGCCCGGCCCG
GGTCGCGGGGCCCTGCTCCTGGGCCTCCGCCTGCTGGGTCCGCCCTGGGGGGGGCGCCCCCCGTGCCCTC
CAGGCCGGGGGCTTCCCCTGACCCTTTCGGCCCTCCCCCTCAGGTGCCCTCGCGCCCCAACCGCGCCCCG
CCCGGGGTCCCCAGCCGATCGGGTCAGGCAAGTCCATCCCGTCCTGAGAGCCCCAGGCCCCCCTTCGACA
AGCTT
